>Addgene plasmid #193022 | AAV-CMV-eGFP | addgene full sequence | sequence record 390559 | Addgene Partial NGS Result
CAGCTGCGCGCTCGCTCGCTCACTGAGGCCGCCCGGGCAAAGCCCGGGCGTCGGGCGACCTTTGGTCGCC
CGGCCTCAGTGAGCGAGCGAGCGCGCAGAGAGGGAGTGGCCAACTCCATCACTAGGGGTTCCTTGTAGTT
AATGATTAACCCGCCATGCTACTTATCTACGTAGCCATGCTCTAGCGGCCTCGGCCTCTGCATAAATAAA
AAAAATTAGTCAGCCATGAGCTTGGCCCATTGCATACGTTGTATCCATATCATAATATGTACATTTATAT
TGGCTCATGTCCAACATTACCGCCATGTTGACATTGATTATTGACTAGTTATTAATAGTAATCAATTACG
GGGTCATTAGTTCATAGCCCATATATGGAGTTCCGCGTTACATAACTTACGGTAAATGGCCCGCCTGGCT
GACCGCCCAACGACCCCCGCCCATTGACGTCAATAATGACGTATGTTCCCATAGTAACGCCAATAGGGAC
TTTCCATTGACGTCAATGGGTGGAGTATTTACGGTAAACTGCCCACTTGGCAGTACATCAAGTGTATCAT
ATGCCAAGTACGCCCCCTATTGACGTCAATGACGGTAAATGGCCCGCCTGGCATTATGCCCAGTACATGA
CCTTATGGGACTTTCCTACTTGGCAGTACATCTACGTATTAGTCATCGCTATTACCATGGTGATGCGGTT
TTGGCAGTACATCAATGGGCGTGGATAGCGGTTTGACTCACGGGGATTTCCAAGTCTCCACCCCATTGAC
GTCAATGGGAGTTTGTTTTGGCACCAAAATCAACGGGACTTTCCAAAATGTCGTAACAACTCCGCCCCAT
TGACGCAAATGGGCGGTAGGCGTGTACGGTGGGAGGTCTATATAAGCAGAGCTCGTTTAGTGAACCGTCA
GATCGCCTGGAGACGCCATCCACGCTGTTTTGACCTCCATAGAAGACACCGGGACCGATCCAGCCTCCCC
TCGAAGCTCGCGGGCCCGGGATCCACCGGTCGCCACCATGGTGAGCAAGGGCGAGGAGCTGTTCACCGGG
GTGGTGCCCATCCTGGTCGAGCTGGACGGCGACGTAAACGGCCACAAGTTCAGCGTGTCCGGCGAGGGCG
AGGGCGATGCCACCTACGGCAAGCTGACCCTGAAGTTCATCTGCACCACCGGCAAGCTGCCCGTGCCCTG
GCCCACCCTCGTGACCACCCTGACCTACGGCGTGCAGTGCTTCAGCCGCTACCCCGACCACATGAAGCAG
CACGACTTCTTCAAGTCCGCCATGCCCGAAGGCTACGTCCAGGAGCGCACCATCTTCTTCAAGGACGACG
GCAACTACAAGACCCGCGCCGAGGTGAAGTTCGAGGGCGACACCCTGGTGAACCGCATCGAGCTGAAGGG
CATCGACTTCAAGGAGGACGGCAACATCCTGGGGCACAAGCTGGAGTACAACTACAACAGCCACAACGTC
TATATCATGGCCGACAAGCAGAAGAACGGCATCAAGGTGAACTTCAAGATCCGCCACAACATCGAGGACG
GCAGCGTGCAGCTCGCCGACCACTACCAGCAGAACACCCCCATCGGCGACGGCCCCGTGCTGCTGCCCGA
CAACCACTACCTGAGCACCCAGTCCGCCCTGAGCAAAGACCCCAACGAGAAGCGCGATCACATGGTCCTG
CTGGAGTTCGTGACCGCCGCCGGGATCACTCTCGGCATGGACGAGCTGTACAAGTAAAGCGGCCGCTCTA
GAGGATCCAAGCTTATCGATACCGTCGACCTCGAGGGCCCAGATCTAATTCACCCCACCAGTGCAGGCTG
CCTATCAGAAAGTGGTGGCTGGTGTGGCTAATGCCCTGGCCCACAAGTATCACTAAGCTCGCTTTCTTGC
TGTCCAATTTCTATTAAAGGTTCCTTTGTTCCCTAAGTCCAACTACTAAACTGGGGGATATTATGAAGGG
CCTTGAGCATCTGGATTCTGCCTAATAAAAAACATTTATTTTCATTGCAATGATGTATTTAAATTATTTC
TGAATATTTTACTAAAAAGGGAATGTGGGAGGTCAGTGCATTTAAAACATAAAGAAATGAAGAGCTAGTT
CAAACCTTGGGAAAATACACTATATCTTAAACTCCATGAAAGAAGGTGAGGCTGCAAACAGCTAATGCAC
ATTGGCAACAGCCCCTGATGCCTATGCCTTATTCATCCCTCAGAAAAGGATTCAAGTAGAGGCTTGATTT
GGAGGTTAAAGTTTTGCTATGCTGTATTTTACATTACTTATTGTTTTAGCTGTCCTCATGAATGTCTTTT
CACTACCCATTTGCTTATCCTGCATCTCTCAGCCTTGACTCCACTCAGTTCTCTTGCTTAGAGATACCAC
CTTTCCCCTGAAGTGTTCCTTCCATGTTTTACGGCGAGATGGTTTCTCCTCGCCTGGCCACTCAGCCTTA
GTTGTCTCTGTTGTCTTATAGAGGTCTACTTGAAGAAGGAAAAACAGGGGGCATGGTTTGACTGTCCTGT
GAGCCCTTCTTCCCTGCCTCCCCCACTCACAGTGACCCGGAATCCCTCGACATCTAGAGCATGGCTACGT
AGATAAGTAGCATGGCGGGTTAATCATTAACTACAAGGAACCCCTAGTGATGGAGTTGGCCACTCCCTCT
CTGCGCGCTCGCTCGCTCACTGAGGCCGGGCGACCAAAGGTCGCCCGACGCCCGGGCTTTGCCCGGGCGG
CCTCAGTGAGCGAGCGAGCGCGCAGCTGGCGTAATAGCGAAGAGGCCCGCACCGATCGCCCTTCCCAACA
GTTGCGCAGCCTGAATGGCGAATGGCGATTCC
[38 nt withheld, positions 2833-2870]
C
[378 nt withheld, positions 2872-3249]
C
[91 nt withheld, positions 3251-3341]
A
[49 nt withheld, positions 3343-3391]
CCTTTGACGTTGGAGTCCACGTTCTTT
[37 nt withheld, positions 3419-3455]
ACCCTATCTCGGTCTATTCTTTTGATTTATAAGGGATTTTGCCGATTTCGGCCTATTGGTTAAAAAATGA
GCTGATTTAACAAAAATTTAACGCGAATTTTAACAAAATATTAACGCTTACAATTTAAATATTTGCTTAT
ACAATCT
[100 nt withheld, positions 3603-3702]
CTCAGGCAATGACCTGATAGCCTTTGTAG
[69 nt withheld, positions 3732-3800]
T
[44 nt withheld, positions 3802-3845]
ACCTACACATTACTCA
[44 nt withheld, positions 3862-3905]
TTGCGTTGAAATAAAGGCTTCTCCC
[83 nt withheld, positions 3931-4013]
TTCTTTGCCTTGCCTGTATGATTTATTGGATGTTGGAATCGCCTGATGCGGTATTTTCTCCTTACGCATC
TGTGCGGTATTTCACACCGCATATGGTGCACTCTCAGTACAATCTGCTCTGATGCCGCATAGTTAAGCCA
GCCCCGACACCCGCCAACACCCGCTGACGCGCCCTGACGGGCTTGTCTGCTCCCGGCATCCGCTTACAGA
CAAGCTGTGACCGTCTCCGGGAGCTGCATGTGTCAGAGGTTTTCACCGTCATCACCGAAACGCGCGAGAC
GAAAGGGCCTCGTGATACGCCTATTTTTATAGGTTAATGTCATGATAATAATGGTTTCTTAGACGTCAGG
TGGCACTTTTCGGGGAAATGTGCGCGGAACCCCTATTTGTTTATTTTTCTAAATACATTCAAATATGTAT
CCGCTCATGAGACAATAACCCTGATAAATGCTTCAATAATATTGAAAAAGGAAGAGTATGAGTATTCAAC
ATTTCCGTGTCGCCCTTATTCCCTTTTTTGCGGCATTTTGCCTTCCTGTTTTTGCTCACCCAGAAACGCT
GGTGAAAGTAAAAGATGCTGAAGATCAGTTGGGTGCACGAGTGGGTTACATCGAACTGGATCTCAACAGC
GGTAAGATCCTTGAGAGTTTTCGCCCCGAAGAACGTTTTCCAATGATGAGCACTTTTAAAGTTCTGCTAT
GTGGCGCGGTATTATCCCGTATTGACGCCGGGCAAGAGCAACTCGGTCGCCGCATACACTATTCTCAGAA
TGACTTGGTTGAGTACTCACCAGTCACAGAAAAGCATCTTACGGATGGCATGACAGTAAGAGAATTATGC
AGTGCTGCCATAACCATGAGTGATAACACTGCGGCCAACTTACTTCTGACAACGATCGGAGGACCGAAGG
AGCTAACCGCTTTTTTGCACAACATGGGGGATCATGTAACTCGCCTTGATCGTTGGGAACCGGAGCTGAA
TGAAGCCATACCAAACGACGAGCGTGACACCACGATGCCTGTAGCAATGGCAACAACGTTGCGCAAACTA
TTAACTGGCGAACTACTTACTCTAGCTTCCCGGCAACAATTAATAGACTGGATGGAGGCGGATAAAGTTG
CAGGACCACTTCTGCGCTCGGCCCTTCCGGCTGGCTGGTTTATTGCTGATAAATCTGGAGCCGGTGAGCG
TGGGTCTCGCGGTATCATTGCAGCACTGGGGCCAGATGGTAAGCCCTCCCGTATCGTAGTTATCTACACG
ACGGGGAGTCAGGCAACTATGGATGAACGAAATAGACAGATCGCTGAGATAGGTGCCTCACTGATTAAGC
ATTGGTAACTGTCAGACCAAGTTTACTCATATATACTTTAGATTGATTTAAAACTTCATTTTTAATTTAA
AAGGATCTAGGTGAAGATCCTTTTTGATAATCTCATGACCAAAATCCCTTAACGTGAGTTTTCGTTCCAC
TGAGCGTCAGACCCCGTAGAAAAGATCAAAGGATCTTCTTGAGATCCTTTTTTTCTGCGCGTAATCTGCT
GCTTGCAAACAAAAAAACCACCGCTACCAGCGGTGGTTTGTTTGCCGGATCAAGAGCTACCAACTCTTTT
TCCGAAGGTAACTGGCTTCAGCAGAGCGCAGATACCAAATACTGTTCTTCTAGTGTAGCCGTAGTTAGGC
CACCACTTCAAGAACTCTGTAGCACCGCCTACATACCTCGCTCTGCTAATCCTGTTACCAGTGGCTGCTG
CCAGTGGCGATAAGTCGTGTCTTACCGGGTTGGACTCAAGACGATAGTTACCGGATAAGGCGCAGCGGTC
GGGCTGAACGGGGGGTTCGTGCACACAGCCCAGCTTGGAGCGAACGACCTACACCGAACTGAGATACCTA
CAGCGTGAGCTATGAGAAAGCGCCACGCTTCCCGAAGGGAGAAAGGCGGACAGGTATCCGGTAAGCGGCA
GGGTCGGAACAGGAGAGCGCACGAGGGAGCTTCCAGGGGGAAACGCCTGGTATCTTTATAGTCCTGTCGG
GTTTCGCCACCTCTGACTTGAGCGTCGATTTTTGTGATGCTCGTCAGGGGGGCGGAGCCTATGGAAAAAC
GCCAGCAACGCGGCCTTTTTACGGTTCCTGGCCTTTTGCTGGCCTTTTGCTCACATGTTCTTTCCTGCGT
TATCCCCTGATTCTGTGGATAACCGTATTACCGCCTTTGAGTGAGCTGATACCGCTCGCCGCAGCCGAAC
GACCGAGCGCAGCGAGTCAGTGAGCGAGGAAGCGGAAGAGCGCCMAATMCGCAAACCGCCTCTCCCCGCG
CGTTGGCCGATTCATTAATG
Features (pLannotate 1.2.2; 20 found; start..end, strand, type, name):
    185..228     -  rep_origin     SV40 ori (fragment): SV40 origin of replication
    310..689     +  enhancer       CMV enhancer: human cytomegalovirus immediate early enhancer
    690..893     +  promoter       CMV promoter: human cytomegalovirus (CMV) immediate early promoter
    989..1010    +  misc_feature   MCS (fragment): multiple cloning site
   1018..1737    +  CDS            EGFP: the original enhanced GFP (Yang et al., 1996) mammalian codon-optimized
   1758..1787    +  misc_feature   MCS (fragment): pBluescript multiple cloning site
   1799..1873    +  CDS            HBB (fragment): HBB_PONPY - Experimental evidence at transcript level: Swiss-Prot protein existence level 2. Involved in oxygen transport from the lung to the various peripheral tissues. From Pongo pygmaeus (Bornean orangutan).
   1877..2271    +  polyA_signal   β-globin poly(A): human β-globin polyadenylation signal
   2626..2758    +  repeat_region  AAV2 ITR (fragment): inverted terminal repeat of adeno-associated virus serotype 2 inverted
   2753..2822    +  CDS            lacZα (fragment): LacZα fragment of β-galactosidase; lacZ fragment
   2833..3138    +  CDS            M13 gene IV (fragment) (sequence partly withheld): pIV; IV; phage assembly
   3126..3554    +  rep_origin     f1 ori (sequence partly withheld): f1 bacteriophage origin of replication; arrow indicates direction of (+) strand synthesis
   3644..4047    +  CDS            M13 gene II (fragment) (sequence partly withheld): pII; II; replication
   4055..4154    -  misc_feature   bom (fragment): basis of mobility region from pBR322
   4256..4291    -  CDS            rop (fragment): Rop protein, which maintains plasmids at low copy number; rop
   4386..4490    +  promoter       AmpR promoter: bla
   4491..5351    +  CDS            AmpR: β-lactamase; bla; confers resistance to ampicillin, carbenicillin, and related antibiotics
   5522..6110    +  rep_origin     ori: high-copy-number ColE1/pMB1/pBR322/pUC origin of replication
   6293..6       +  CDS            lacI (fragment) (across the origin): lac repressor; lacI; The lac repressor binds to the lac operator to inhibit transcription in E. coli. This inhibition can be relieved by adding lactose or isopropyl-β-D-thiogalactopyranoside (IPTG).
   6343..133     -  repeat_region  AAV2 ITR (across the origin): inverted terminal repeat of adeno-associated virus serotype 2 inverted
