[The description below was written by a language model from this plasmid's Addgene catalogue record and pLannotate feature annotations shown in this document.]
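Description:
AAV-CMV-eGFP is an adeno-associated virus transfer (cis) plasmid for mammalian expression. It carries a simple reporter cassette flanked by AAV2 inverted terminal repeats. It was derived from an earlier AAV-CMV-GFP plasmid by deleting the beta-globin intron that sat upstream of the eGFP coding sequence. The cassette therefore runs from the human cytomegalovirus immediate-early enhancer and promoter, through a short polylinker remnant, into the 720 bp mammalian codon-optimised EGFP open reading frame. Downstream of EGFP lie a small fragment of beta-globin coding sequence and the human β-globin polyadenylation signal, which terminates the transcript. The two ITRs bracket this unit and supply the cis signals for replication and packaging of the intervening DNA into AAV capsids when rep, cap and helper functions are provided in trans. A short SV40 origin fragment lies just inside the upstream ITR.

The bacterial backbone contains a ColE1/pUC-type origin, the β-lactamase gene with its own promoter for ampicillin selection, and an f1 phage origin with adjacent M13 sequence. It also holds remnants of lacZα, lacI, bom and rop that have no role in the payload. The catalogue lists the plasmid as low copy and propagated in a recombination-deficient strain, which is common practice for keeping ITRs intact. The annotated sequence is a partial NGS assembly of 6,343 nt against a stated size of 6,392 bp, and one ITR is annotated only as a fragment, so ITR regions may be incompletely resolved.

The associated study compared five promoters for AAV-mediated transgene expression in retinal ganglion cells. This construct serves as its CMV-driven eGFP reporter vector.
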