Addgene plasmid #193022: AAV-CMV-eGFP
Purpose: AAV vector plasmid expressing enhanced green fluorescent protein (eGFP) under the cytomegalovirus (CMV) promoter
Depositing lab: Bart Nieuwenhuis. Depositing organization: University of Cambridge. Publication: Improving adeno-associated viral (AAV) vector-mediated transgene expression in retinal ganglion cells: comparison of five promoters. Nieuwenhuis B, Laperrousaz E, Tribble JR, Verhaagen J, Fawcett JW, Martin KR, Williams PA, Osborne A. Gene Ther. 2023 Jan 13. doi: 10.1038/s41434-022-00380-z. PubMed 36635457.
Backbone
  Vector backbone: Addgene plasmid #67634
  Backbone manufacturer: Connie Cepko
  Total vector size (bp): 6392
  Modifications to backbone: AAV-CMV-eGFP was made by removing the beta-globin intron upstream of the eGFP sequence in Addgene plasmid #67634
  Vector type: Mammalian Expression, AAV
Growth in bacteria
  Bacterial resistance: Ampicillin, 100 μg/mL
  Growth temperature: 37°C
  Growth strain: NEB Stable
  Copy number: Low Copy
Gene/Insert
  Gene/Insert name: eGFP
  Insert size (bp): 720
  Promoter: CMV
  Cloning method: Unknown
  Sequencing primers: 5′ Not applicable; 3′ Not applicable
Terms and licenses: Academic/Nonprofit Terms; Industry Terms: Not Available to Industry
How to cite: AAV-CMV-eGFP was a gift from Bart Nieuwenhuis (Addgene plasmid # 193022 ; http://n2t.net/addgene:193022 ; RRID:Addgene_193022)
